Addgene plasmid #113615: pCS2(+)-mVenus-cdt1(aa1-147)
Purpose: Live cell cycle biosensor made for the segmented worm Platynereis dumerilii. The biosensor allows observing cell cycle dynamics in live embryos.
Depositing lab: Guillaume Balavoine & Duygu Ozpolat. Depositing organization: CNRS UMR 7592, Institut Jacques Monod (IJM). Publication: Cell lineage and cell cycling analyses of the 4d micromere using live imaging in the marine annelid Platynereis dumerilii. Ozpolat BD, Handberg-Thorsager M, Vervoort M, Balavoine G. Elife. 2017 Dec 12;6. pii: 30463. doi: 10.7554/eLife.30463. 30463 PubMed 29231816.
Backbone
  Vector backbone: pCS2+
  Backbone size w/o insert (bp): 4100
  Total vector size (bp): 5289
  Vector type: Expression vector
Growth in bacteria
  Bacterial resistance: Ampicillin, 100 μg/mL
  Growth temperature: 37°C
  Growth strain: DH5alpha
  Growth instructions: Typically grows fine with commercial general cloning bacteria strains
  Copy number: Unknown
Gene/Insert
  Gene/Insert name: Pdu-cdt1 (alt name: cdt1)
  Species: Platynereis dumerilii
  Insert size (bp): 441
  Mutation: truncated sequence - amino acids 1-147 used for the insert. Total insert size for mVenus-cdt1(aa1-147) is 1179 bp
  GenBank ID: MF614951.1 MF614950.1
  Tag / fusion protein: mVenus (N terminal on insert)
  Cloning method: Gibson Cloning
  Sequencing primers: 5′ CTAGAACTATAGTGTGTTGTATTACGT; 3′ AGAGGCCTTGAATTCGAATCG
Terms and licenses: Academic/Nonprofit Terms; Industry Terms: Not Available to Industry
Depositor comments: The mVenus-cdt1 fusion contains a R339S change that is not of functional concern.
How to cite: pCS2(+)-mVenus-cdt1(aa1-147) was a gift from Guillaume Balavoine & Duygu Ozpolat (Addgene plasmid # 113615)
