[The description below was written by a language model from this plasmid's Addgene catalogue record and pLannotate feature annotations shown in this document.]
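Description:
pCS2(+)-mVenus-cdt1(aa1-147) is a pCS2+-based expression vector of about 5.3 kb carrying a fluorescent cell cycle biosensor designed for the marine annelid Platynereis dumerilii. It is propagated in E. coli through a high-copy ColE1/pUC-type origin and selected with ampicillin via the β-lactamase gene. An f1 origin and remnants of the lac region (lac promoter and operator, lacZα and lacI fragments) are also present as backbone features.

The payload is a 1179 bp open reading frame in which mVenus is fused to the N terminus of a truncated Platynereis cdt1 comprising amino acids 1–147 (441 bp). The automated annotation labels the fluorescent protein as EYFP, which reflects the close relationship of the two yellow variants. It leaves the cdt1 portion downstream unannotated apart from a short linker-like cloning-site fragment. The fusion sits downstream of the simian CMV IE94 enhancer/promoter and an SP6 promoter and is followed by an SV40 polyadenylation signal. This standard pCS2+ layout allows either direct expression in eukaryotic cells or in vitro synthesis of sense mRNA from the SP6 promoter. T3 and T7 promoter elements lie downstream of the cassette in the opposite orientation.

By analogy with FUCCI-type reporters, Cdt1 fragments are generally degraded in a cell-cycle-dependent manner, so fluorescence would rise and fall with cell cycle phase, although the record does not specify which phases are marked. The stated use is live imaging of cell cycle dynamics in Platynereis embryos. The depositor notes an R339S change in the fusion that is not considered functionally significant. The repository's sequencing result is slightly shorter than the depositor's sequence (5,256 versus 5,289 nt), with a gap in the match to the CMV promoter.
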