Features (pLannotate 1.2.2; 15 found; start..end, strand, type, name):
     35..53      +  promoter       SP6 promoter: promoter for bacteriophage SP6 RNA polymerase
    119..835     +  CDS            EYFP: EYFP is a basic (constitutively fluorescent) green/yellow fluorescent protein published in 1996, derived from Aequorea victoria. It is reported to be a very rapidly-maturing weak dimer with high acid sensitivity.
    836..852     +  misc_feature   MCS (fragment): multiple cloning site
   1338..1472    -  polyA_signal   SV40 poly(A) signal: SV40 polyadenylation signal
   1585..1603    -  promoter       T3 promoter: promoter for bacteriophage T3 RNA polymerase
   1648..1664    -  protein_bind   lac operator: The lac repressor binds to the lac operator to inhibit transcription in E. coli. This inhibition can be relieved by adding lactose or isopropyl-β-D-thiogalactopyranoside (IPTG). lac repressor encoded by lacI
   1672..1702    -  promoter       lac promoter: promoter for the E. coli lac operon
   1717..1738    -  protein_bind   CAP binding site: CAP binding activates transcription in the presence of cAMP. E. coli catabolite activator protein
   1751..1843    -  CDS            lacI (fragment): lac repressor; lacI; The lac repressor binds to the lac operator to inhibit transcription in E. coli. This inhibition can be relieved by adding lactose or isopropyl-β-D-thiogalactopyranoside (IPTG).
   2026..2614    -  rep_origin     ori: high-copy-number ColE1/pMB1/pBR322/pUC origin of replication
   2785..3645    -  CDS            AmpR: β-lactamase; bla; confers resistance to ampicillin, carbenicillin, and related antibiotics
   3646..3750    -  promoter       AmpR promoter: bla
   3803..4231    -  rep_origin     f1 ori (sequence partly withheld): f1 bacteriophage origin of replication; arrow indicates direction of (+) strand synthesis
   4236..4302    -  CDS            lacZα (fragment): LacZα fragment of β-galactosidase; lacZ fragment
   4305..5289    +  promoter       CMV IE94 promoter: enhancer/promoter region of simian cytomegalovirus major immediate early transcription unit IE94
>Addgene plasmid #113615 | pCS2(+)-mVenus-cdt1(aa1-147) | depositor full sequence | sequence record 214466 | pCS2(+)-mVenus-cdt1(aa1-147) sequence 5289 bps
CGCCATTCTGCCTGGGGACGTCGGAGCAAGCTTGATTTAGGTGACACTATAGAATACAAGCTACTTGTTC
TTTTTGCAGGATCCCATCGATTCGAATTCAAGGCCTCTGGATCCCACCATGGTGAGCAAGGGCGAGGAGC
TGTTCACCGGGGTGGTGCCCATCCTGGTCGAGCTGGACGGCGACGTAAACGGCCACAAGTTCAGCGTGTC
CGGCGAGGGCGAGGGCGATGCCACCTACGGCAAGCTGACCCTGAAGTTCATCTGCACCACCGGCAAGCTG
CCCGTGCCCTGGCCCACCCTCGTGACCACCTTCGGCTACGGCCTGCAGTGCTTCGCCCGCTACCCCGACC
ACATGAAGCAGCACGACTTCTTCAAGTCCGCCATGCCCGAAGGCTACGTCCAGGAGCGCACCATCTTCTT
CAAGGACGACGGCAACTACAAGACCCGCGCCGAGGTGAAGTTCGAGGGCGACACCCTGGTGAACCGCATC
GAGCTGAAGGGCATCGACTTCAAGGAGGACGGCAACATCCTGGGGCACAAGCTGGAGTACAACTACAACA
GCCACAACGTCTATATCATGGCCGACAAGCAGAAGAACGGCATCAAGGTGAACTTCAAGATCCGCCACAA
CATCGAGGACGGCAGCGTGCAGCTCGCCGACCACTACCAGCAGAACACCCCCATCGGCGACGGCCCCGTG
CTGCTGCCCGACAACCACTACCTGAGCTACCAGTCCGCCCTGAGCAAAGACCCCAACGAGAAGCGCGATC
ACATGGTCCTGCTGGAGTTCGTGACCGCCGCCGGGATCACTCTCGGCATGGACGAGCTGTACAAGTCCGG
ACTCAGATCTCGTGCTATGGCTCAAACTTCTGTGACGAATTTCTTTGCTTCTCGCAAACGTGGAGCCGAC
ATCCATGCATCAAAAAGGAGGAAAGTGCAGAGACTAACCCAAGATGTCGAAACAGAGAATGTTAGCGTCT
CTGAGCAGGCGAATGCAGAGTTGCAAAGTTCACGACCTGCTGGTAAAGGAGATTTAAAGGTCCCCGAACT
TCAGAAGAATGAAGTCGGTGAAGATTCGAGCACTGCTACCAAACCAAGCACAAGAAAATCGGCACCTAGA
GCCACAAAGACAAGAAAAGCAAGCACTTCGACAAGGTCAAGCCAGAGAAGCAAGACGAAAGCTGCAGCCA
GTGCTGGTCAAAAGGACATAACCCAATTTCTGTCTTCAATTTTGGAATCTGATGACAAAACAAAAGATGT
TTTACCTGAGCCTGAACCCACAGCTGCTATTGATGACTGATAACTCGAGCTAGAACTATAGTGTGTTGTA
TTACGTAGATCCAGACATGATAAGATACATTGATGAGTTTGGACAAACCACAACTAGAATGCAGTGAAAA
AAATGCTTTATTTGTGAAATTTGTGATGCTATTGCTTTATTTGTAACCATTATAAGCTGCAATAAACAAG
TTAACAACAACAATTGCATTCATTTTATGTTTCAGGTTCAGGGGGAGGTGTGGGAGGTTTTTTAATTCGC
GGCCGCGGCGCCAATGCATTGGGCCCGGTACCCAGCTTTTGTTCCCTTTAGTGAGGGTTAATTGCGCGCT
TGGCGTAATCATGGTCATAGCTGTTTCCTGTGTGAAATTGTTATCCGCTCACAATTCCACACAACATACG
AGCCGGAAGCATAAAGTGTAAAGCCTGGGGTGCCTAATGAGTGAGCTAACTCACATTAATTGCGTTGCGC
TCACTGCCCGCTTTCCAGTCGGGAAACCTGTCGTGCCAGCTGCATTAATGAATCGGCCAACGCGCGGGGA
GAGGCGGTTTGCGTATTGGGCGCTCTTCCGCTTCCTCGCTCACTGACTCGCTGCGCTCGGTCGTTCGGCT
GCGGCGAGCGGTATCAGCTCACTCAAAGGCGGTAATACGGTTATCCACAGAATCAGGGGATAACGCAGGA
AAGAACATGTGAGCAAAAGGCCAGCAAAAGGCCAGGAACCGTAAAAAGGCCGCGTTGCTGGCGTTTTTCC
ATAGGCTCCGCCCCCCTGACGAGCATCACAAAAATCGACGCTCAAGTCAGAGGTGGCGAAACCCGACAGG
ACTATAAAGATACCAGGCGTTTCCCCCTGGAAGCTCCCTCGTGCGCTCTCCTGTTCCGACCCTGCCGCTT
ACCGGATACCTGTCCGCCTTTCTCCCTTCGGGAAGCGTGGCGCTTTCTCATAGCTCACGCTGTAGGTATC
TCAGTTCGGTGTAGGTCGTTCGCTCCAAGCTGGGCTGTGTGCACGAACCCCCCGTTCAGCCCGACCGCTG
CGCCTTATCCGGTAACTATCGTCTTGAGTCCAACCCGGTAAGACACGACTTATCGCCACTGGCAGCAGCC
ACTGGTAACAGGATTAGCAGAGCGAGGTATGTAGGCGGTGCTACAGAGTTCTTGAAGTGGTGGCCTAACT
ACGGCTACACTAGAAGGACAGTATTTGGTATCTGCGCTCTGCTGAAGCCAGTTACCTTCGGAAAAAGAGT
TGGTAGCTCTTGATCCGGCAAACAAACCACCGCTGGTAGCGGTGGTTTTTTTGTTTGCAAGCAGCAGATT
ACGCGCAGAAAAAAAGGATCTCAAGAAGATCCTTTGATCTTTTCTACGGGGTCTGACGCTCAGTGGAACG
AAAACTCACGTTAAGGGATTTTGGTCATGAGATTATCAAAAAGGATCTTCACCTAGATCCTTTTAAATTA
AAAATGAAGTTTTAAATCAATCTAAAGTATATATGAGTAAACTTGGTCTGACAGTTACCAATGCTTAATC
AGTGAGGCACCTATCTCAGCGATCTGTCTATTTCGTTCATCCATAGTTGCCTGACTCCCCGTCGTGTAGA
TAACTACGATACGGGAGGGCTTACCATCTGGCCCCAGTGCTGCAATGATACCGCGAGACCCACGCTCACC
GGCTCCAGATTTATCAGCAATAAACCAGCCAGCCGGAAGGGCCGAGCGCAGAAGTGGTCCTGCAACTTTA
TCCGCCTCCATCCAGTCTATTAATTGTTGCCGGGAAGCTAGAGTAAGTAGTTCGCCAGTTAATAGTTTGC
GCAACGTTGTTGCCATTGCTACAGGCATCGTGGTGTCACGCTCGTCGTTTGGTATGGCTTCATTCAGCTC
CGGTTCCCAACGATCAAGGCGAGTTACATGATCCCCCATGTTGTGCAAAAAAGCGGTTAGCTCCTTCGGT
CCTCCGATCGTTGTCAGAAGTAAGTTGGCCGCAGTGTTATCACTCATGGTTATGGCAGCACTGCATAATT
CTCTTACTGTCATGCCATCCGTAAGATGCTTTTCTGTGACTGGTGAGTACTCAACCAAGTCATTCTGAGA
ATAGTGTATGCGGCGACCGAGTTGCTCTTGCCCGGCGTCAATACGGGATAATACCGCGCCACATAGCAGA
ACTTTAAAAGTGCTCATCATTGGAAAACGTTCTTCGGGGCGAAAACTCTCAAGGATCTTACCGCTGTTGA
GATCCAGTTCGATGTAACCCACTCGTGCACCCAACTGATCTTCAGCATCTTTTACTTTCACCAGCGTTTC
TGGGTGAGCAAAAACAGGAAGGCAAAATGCCGCAAAAAAGGGAATAAGGGCGACACGGAAATGTTGAATA
CTCATACTCTTCCTTTTTCAATATTATTGAAGCATTTATCAGGGTTATTGTCTCATGAGCGGATACATAT
TTGAATGTATTTAGAAAAATAAACAAATAGGGGTTCCGCGCACATTTCCCCGAAAAGTGCCACCTAAATT
GTAAGCGTTAATATTTTGTTAAAATTCGCGTTAAATTTTTGTTAAATCAGCTCATTTTTTAACCAATAGG
CCGAAATCGGCAAAATCCCTTATAAATCAAAAGAATAGACCGAGATAGGGT
[37 nt withheld, positions 3902-3938]
AAAGAACGTGGACTCCAACGTCAAAGG
[49 nt withheld, positions 3966-4014]
T
[91 nt withheld, positions 4016-4106]
G
[124 nt withheld, positions 4108-4231]
CCCATTCGCCATTCAGGCTGCGCAACTGTTGGGAAGGGCGATCGGTGCGGGCCTCTTCGCTATTACGCCA
GTCGACCATAGCCAATTCAATATGGCGTATATGGACTCATGCCAATTCAATATGGTGGATCTGGACCTGT
GCCAATTCAATATGGCGTATATGGACTCGTGCCAATTCAATATGGTGGATCTGGACCCCAGCCAATTCAA
TATGGCGGACTTGGCACCATGCCAATTCAATATGGCGGACTTGGCACTGTGCCAACTGGGGAGGGGTCTA
CTTGGCACGGTGCCAAGTTTGAGGAGGGGTCTTGGCCCTGTGCCAAGTCCGCCATATTGAATTGGCATGG
TGCCAATAATGGCGGCCATATTGGCTATATGCCAGGATCAATATATAGGCAATATCCAATATGGCCCTAT
GCCAATATGGCTATTGGCCAGGTTCAATACTATGTATTGGCCCTATGCCATATAGTATTCCATATATGGG
TTTTCCTATTGACGTAGATAGCCCCTCCCAATGGGCGGTCCCATATACCATATATGGGGCTTCCTAATAC
CGCCCATAGCCACTCCCCCATTGACGTCAATGGTCTCTATATATGGTCTTTCCTATTGACGTCATATGGG
CGGTCCTATTGACGTATATGGCGCCTCCCCCATTGACGTCAATTACGGTAAATGGCCCGCCTGGCTCAAT
GCCCATTGACGTCAATAGGACCACCCACCATTGACGTCAATGGGATGGCTCATTGCCCATTCATATCCGT
TCTCACGCCCCCTATTGACGTCAATGACGGTAAATGGCCCACTTGGCAGTACATCAATATCTATTAATAG
TAACTTGGCAAGTACATTACTATTGGAAGGACGCCAGGGTACATTGGCAGTACTCCCATTGACGTCAATG
GCGGTAAATGGCCCGCGATGGCTGCCAAGTACATCCCCATTGACGTCAATGGGGAGGGGCAATGACGCAA
ATGGGCGTTCCATTGACGTAAATGGGCGGTAGGCGTGCCTAATGGGAGGTCTATATAAGCAATGCTCGTT
TAGGGAAC
