Features (pLannotate 1.2.2; 17 found; start..end, strand, type, name):
     66..782     +  CDS            EYFP: EYFP is a basic (constitutively fluorescent) green/yellow fluorescent protein published in 1996, derived from Aequorea victoria. It is reported to be a very rapidly-maturing weak dimer with high acid sensitivity.
    783..799     +  misc_feature   MCS (fragment): multiple cloning site
   1263..1280    -  promoter       T7 promoter (fragment): promoter for bacteriophage T7 RNA polymerase
   1285..1419    -  polyA_signal   SV40 poly(A) signal: SV40 polyadenylation signal
   1532..1550    -  promoter       T3 promoter: promoter for bacteriophage T3 RNA polymerase
   1595..1611    -  protein_bind   lac operator: The lac repressor binds to the lac operator to inhibit transcription in E. coli. This inhibition can be relieved by adding lactose or isopropyl-β-D-thiogalactopyranoside (IPTG). lac repressor encoded by lacI
   1619..1649    -  promoter       lac promoter: promoter for the E. coli lac operon
   1664..1685    -  protein_bind   CAP binding site: CAP binding activates transcription in the presence of cAMP. E. coli catabolite activator protein
   1698..1790    -  CDS            lacI (fragment): lac repressor; lacI; The lac repressor binds to the lac operator to inhibit transcription in E. coli. This inhibition can be relieved by adding lactose or isopropyl-β-D-thiogalactopyranoside (IPTG).
   1973..2561    -  rep_origin     ori: high-copy-number ColE1/pMB1/pBR322/pUC origin of replication
   2732..3592    -  CDS            AmpR: β-lactamase; bla; confers resistance to ampicillin, carbenicillin, and related antibiotics
   3593..3697    -  promoter       AmpR promoter: bla
   3750..4178    -  rep_origin     f1 ori (sequence partly withheld): f1 bacteriophage origin of replication; arrow indicates direction of (+) strand synthesis
   4183..4249    -  CDS            lacZα (fragment): LacZα fragment of β-galactosidase; lacZ fragment
   4256..4402    +  promoter       CMV IE94 promoter (fragment): enhancer/promoter region of simian cytomegalovirus major immediate early transcription unit IE94
   4465..5203    +  promoter       CMV IE94 promoter (fragment): enhancer/promoter region of simian cytomegalovirus major immediate early transcription unit IE94
   5238..5256    +  promoter       SP6 promoter: promoter for bacteriophage SP6 RNA polymerase
>Addgene plasmid #113615 | pCS2(+)-mVenus-cdt1(aa1-147) | addgene full sequence | sequence record 221542 | Addgene NGS Result
ATACAAGCTACTTGTTCTTTTTGCAGGATCCCATCGATTCGAATTCAAGGCCTCTGGATCCCACCATGGT
GAGCAAGGGCGAGGAGCTGTTCACCGGGGTGGTGCCCATCCTGGTCGAGCTGGACGGCGACGTAAACGGC
CACAAGTTCAGCGTGTCCGGCGAGGGCGAGGGCGATGCCACCTACGGCAAGCTGACCCTGAAGTTCATCT
GCACCACCGGCAAGCTGCCCGTGCCCTGGCCCACCCTCGTGACCACCTTCGGCTACGGCCTGCAGTGCTT
CGCCCGCTACCCCGACCACATGAAGCAGCACGACTTCTTCAAGTCCGCCATGCCCGAAGGCTACGTCCAG
GAGCGCACCATCTTCTTCAAGGACGACGGCAACTACAAGACCCGCGCCGAGGTGAAGTTCGAGGGCGACA
CCCTGGTGAACCGCATCGAGCTGAAGGGCATCGACTTCAAGGAGGACGGCAACATCCTGGGGCACAAGCT
GGAGTACAACTACAACAGCCACAACGTCTATATCATGGCCGACAAGCAGAAGAACGGCATCAAGGTGAAC
TTCAAGATCCGCCACAACATCGAGGACGGCAGCGTGCAGCTCGCCGACCACTACCAGCAGAACACCCCCA
TCGGCGACGGCCCCGTGCTGCTGCCCGACAACCACTACCTGAGCTACCAGTCCGCCCTGAGCAAAGACCC
CAACGAGAAGCGCGATCACATGGTCCTGCTGGAGTTCGTGACCGCCGCCGGGATCACTCTCGGCATGGAC
GAGCTGTACAAGTCCGGACTCAGATCTCGTGCTATGGCTCAAACTTCTGTGACGAATTTCTTTGCTTCTC
GCAAACGTGGAGCCGACATCCATGCATCAAAAAGGAGGAAAGTGCAGAGACTAACCCAAGATGTCGAAAC
AGAGAATGTTAGCGTCTCTGAGCAGGCGAATGCAGAGTTGCAAAGTTCACGACCTGCTGGTAAAGGAGAT
TTAAAGGTCCCCGAACTTCAGAAGAATGAAGTCGGTGAAGATTCGAGCACTGCTACCAAACCAAGCACAA
GAAAATCGGCACCTAGAGCCACAAAGACAAGTAAAGCAAGCACTTCGACAAGGTCAAGCCAGAGAAGCAA
GACGAAAGCTGCAGCCAGTGCTGGTCAAAAGGACATAACCCAATTTCTGTCTTCAATTTTGGAATCTGAT
GACAAAACAAAAGATGTTTTACCTGAGCCTGAACCCACAGCTGCTATTGATGACTGATAACTCGAGCTAG
AACTATAGTGAGTCGTATTACGTAGATCCAGACATGATAAGATACATTGATGAGTTTGGACAAACCACAA
CTAGAATGCAGTGAAAAAAATGCTTTATTTGTGAAATTTGTGATGCTATTGCTTTATTTGTAACCATTAT
AAGCTGCAATAAACAAGTTAACAACAACAATTGCATTCATTTTATGTTTCAGGTTCAGGGGGAGGTGTGG
GAGGTTTTTTAATTCGCGGCCGCGGCGCCAATGCATTGGGCCCGGTACCCAGCTTTTGTTCCCTTTAGTG
AGGGTTAATTGCGCGCTTGGCGTAATCATGGTCATAGCTGTTTCCTGTGTGAAATTGTTATCCGCTCACA
ATTCCACACAACATACGAGCCGGGAGCATAAAGTGTAAAGCCTGGGGTGCCTAATGAGTGAGCTAACTCA
CATTAATTGCGTTGCGCTCACTGCCCGCTTTCCAGTCGGGAAACCTGTCGTGCCAGCTGCATTAATGAAT
CGGCCAACGCGCGGGGAGAGGCGGTTTGCGTATTGGGCGCTCTTCCGCTTCCTCGCTCACTGACTCGCTG
CGCTCGGTCGTTCGGCTGCGGCGAGCGGTATCAGCTCACTCAAAGGCGGTAATACGGTTATCCACAGAAT
CAGGGGATAACGCAGGAAAGAACATGTGAGCAAAAGGCCAGCAAAAGGCCAGGAACCGTAAAAAGGCCGC
GTTGCTGGCGTTTTTCCATAGGCTCCGCCCCCCTGACGAGCATCACAAAAATCGACGCTCAAGTCAGAGG
TGGCGAAACCCGACAGGACTATAAAGATACCAGGCGTTTCCCCCTGGAAGCTCCCTCGTGCGCTCTCCTG
TTCCGACCCTGCCGCTTACCGGATACCTGTCCGCCTTTCTCCCTTCGGGAAGCGTGGCGCTTTCTCATAG
CTCACGCTGTAGGTATCTCAGTTCGGTGTAGGTCGTTCGCTCCAAGCTGGGCTGTGTGCACGAACCCCCC
GTTCAGCCCGACCGCTGCGCCTTATCCGGTAACTATCGTCTTGAGTCCAACCCGGTAAGACACGACTTAT
CGCCACTGGCAGCAGCCACTGGTAACAGGATTAGCAGAGCGAGGTATGTAGGCGGTGCTACAGAGTTCTT
GAAGTGGTGGCCTAACTACGGCTACACTAGAAGAACAGTATTTGGTATCTGCGCTCTGCTGAAGCCAGTT
ACCTTCGGAAAAAGAGTTGGTAGCTCTTGATCCGGCAAACAAACCACCGCTGGTAGCGGTGGTTTTTTTG
TTTGCAAGCAGCAGATTACGCGCAGAAAAAAAGGATCTCAAGAAGATCCTTTGATCTTTTCTACGGGGTC
TGACGCTCAGTGGAACGAAAACTCACGTTAAGGGATTTTGGTCATGAGATTATCAAAAAGGATCTTCACC
TAGATCCTTTTAAATTAAAAATGAAGTTTTAAATCAATCTAAAGTATATATGAGTAAACTTGGTCTGACA
GTTACCAATGCTTAATCAGTGAGGCACCTATCTCAGCGATCTGTCTATTTCGTTCATCCATAGTTGCCTG
ACTCCCCGTCGTGTAGATAACTACGATACGGGAGGGCTTACCATCTGGCCCCAGTGCTGCAATGATACCG
CGAGACCCACGCTCACCGGCTCCAGATTTATCAGCAATAAACCAGCCAGCCGGAAGGGCCGAGCGCAGAA
GTGGTCCTGCAACTTTATCCGCCTCCATCCAGTCTATTAATTGTTGCCGGGAAGCTAGAGTAAGTAGTTC
GCCAGTTAATAGTTTGCGCAACGTTGTTGCCATTGCTACAGGCATCGTGGTGTCACGCTCGTCGTTTGGT
ATGGCTTCATTCAGCTCCGGTTCCCAACGATCAAGGCGAGTTACATGATCCCCCATGTTGTGCAAAAAAG
CGGTTAGCTCCTTCGGTCCTCCGATCGTTGTCAGAAGTAAGTTGGCCGCAGTGTTATCACTCATGGTTAT
GGCAGCACTGCATAATTCTCTTACTGTCATGCCATCCGTAAGATGCTTTTCTGTGACTGGTGAGTACTCA
ACCAAGTCATTCTGAGAATAGTGTATGCGGCGACCGAGTTGCTCTTGCCCGGCGTCAATACGGGATAATA
CCGCGCCACATAGCAGAACTTTAAAAGTGCTCATCATTGGAAAACGTTCTTCGGGGCGAAAACTCTCAAG
GATCTTACCGCTGTTGAGATCCAGTTCGATGTAACCCACTCGTGCACCCAACTGATCTTCAGCATCTTTT
ACTTTCACCAGCGTTTCTGGGTGAGCAAAAACAGGAAGGCAAAATGCCGCAAAAAAGGGAATAAGGGCGA
CACGGAAATGTTGAATACTCATACTCTTCCTTTTTCAATATTATTGAAGCATTTATCAGGGTTATTGTCT
CATGAGCGGATACATATTTGAATGTATTTAGAAAAATAAACAAATAGGGGTTCCGCGCACATTTCCCCGA
AAAGTGCCACCTAAATTGTAAGCGTTAATATTTTGTTAAAATTCGCGTTAAATTTTTGTTAAATCAGCTC
ATTTTTTAACCAATAGGCCGAAATCGGCAAAATCCCTTATAAATCAAAAGAATAGACCGAGATAGGGT
[37 nt withheld, positions 3849-3885]
AAAGAACGTGGACTCCAACGTCAAAGG
[49 nt withheld, positions 3913-3961]
T
[91 nt withheld, positions 3963-4053]
G
[124 nt withheld, positions 4055-4178]
CCCATTCGCCATTCAGGCTGCGCAACTGTTGGGAAGGGCGATCGGTGCGGGCCTCTTCGCTATTACGCCA
GTCGACCGCCAATTCAATATGGCGTATATGGACTCATGCCAATTCAATATGGTGGATCTGGACCTGTGCC
AATTCAATATGGCGTATATGGACTCGTGCCAATTCAATATGGTGGATCTGGACCCCAGCCAATTCAATAT
GGCGGACTTGGCACAGGGCCAAGACCCCTCCTCAAACTTGGCACCGTGCCAAGTAGACCCCTCCCCAGTT
GGCACAGTGCCAGGTCCGCCATATTGAATTGGCATGGTGCCAATAATGGCGGCCATATTGGCTATATGCC
AGGATCAATATATAGGCAATATCCAATATGGCCCTATGCCAATATGGCTATTGGCCAGGTTCAATACTAT
GTATTGGCCCTATGCCATATAGTATTCCATATATGGGTTTTCCTATTGACGTAGATAGCCCCTCCCAATG
GGCGGTCCCATATACCATATATGGGGCTTCCTAATACCGCCCATAGCCACTCCCCCATTGACGTCAATGG
TCTCTATATATGGTCTTTCCTATTGACGTCATATGGGCGGTCCTATTGACGTATATGGCGCCTCCCCCAT
TGACGTCAATTACGGTAAATGGCCCGCCTGGCTCAATGCCCATTGACGTCAATAGGACCACCCACCATTG
ACGTCAATGGGATGGCTCATTGCCCATTCATATCCGTTCTCACGCCCCCTATTGACGTCAATGACGGTAA
ATGGCCCACTTGGCAGTACATCAATATCTATTAATAGTAACTTGGCAAGTACATTACTATTGGAAGTACG
CCAGGGTACATTGGCAGTACTCCCATTGACGTCAATGGCGGTAAATGGCCCGCGATGGCTGCCAAGTACA
TCCCCATTGACGTCAATGGGGAGGGGCAATGACGCAAATGGGCGTTCCATTGACGTAAATGGGCGGTAGG
CGTGCCTAATGGGAGGTCTATATAAGCAATGCTCGTTTAGGGAACCGCCATTCTGCCTGGGGACGTCGGA
GCAAGCTTGATTTAGGTGACACTATAGA
